Addgene plasmid #40992: pBABEpuro-ERBB2 S310Y
Depositing lab: Matthew Meyerson. Depositing organization: Broad Institute. Publication: Functional analysis of receptor tyrosine kinase mutations in lung cancer identifies oncogenic extracellular domain mutations of ERBB2. Greulich H, Kaplan B, Mertins P, Chen TH, Tanaka KE, Yun CH, Zhang X, Lee SH, Cho J, Ambrogio L, Liao R, Imielinski M, Banerji S, Berger AH, Lawrence MS, Zhang J, Pho NH, Walker SR, Winckler W, Getz G, Frank D, Hahn WC, Eck MJ, Mani DR, Jaffe JD, Carr SA, Wong KK, Meyerson M. Proc Natl Acad Sci U S A. 2012 Sep 4;109(36):14476-81. Epub 2012 Aug 20. 10.1073/pnas.1203201109 PubMed 22908275.
Backbone
  Vector backbone: pBABE-puro
  Backbone size w/o insert (bp): 5200
  Total vector size (bp): 9000
  Vector type: Mammalian Expression, Retroviral
  Selectable markers: Puromycin
Growth in bacteria
  Bacterial resistance: Ampicillin, 100 μg/mL
  Growth temperature: 37°C
  Growth strain: DH5alpha
  Copy number: High Copy
Gene/Insert
  Gene/Insert name: ERBB2 (alt name: HER2)
  Species: H. sapiens (human)
  Insert size (bp): 3768
  Mutation: S310Y
  GenBank ID: NM_004448.2
  Entrez Gene: ERBB2 (a.k.a. CD340, HER-2, HER-2/neu, HER2, MLN 19, MLN-19, NEU, NGL, TKR1, VSCN2, c-ERB-2, c-ERB2, p185(erbB2))
  Cloning method: Gateway Cloning
  Sequencing primers: 5′ TTTGTACACCCTAAGCCTC; 3′ GCATACTTCTGCCTGCTG
Terms and licenses: Academic/Nonprofit Terms; Industry Terms: Not Available to Industry
How to cite: pBABEpuro-ERBB2 S310Y was a gift from Matthew Meyerson (Addgene plasmid # 40992 ; http://n2t.net/addgene:40992 ; RRID:Addgene_40992)
