[The description below was written by a language model from this plasmid's Addgene catalogue record and pLannotate feature annotations shown in this document.]
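Description:
pBABEpuro-ERBB2 S310Y is a Moloney murine leukemia virus-based retroviral expression vector built on the pBABE-puro backbone, carrying the full-length human ERBB2 (HER2) coding sequence with the S310Y substitution, a change in the extracellular domain of the receptor. The plasmid is about 9 kb (the sequenced record is 8,907 nt). It is maintained in E. coli through a high-copy ColE1/pUC-type origin and the β-lactamase gene with its native promoter, giving ampicillin resistance.

The proviral portion is bounded by MMLV long terminal repeats. Downstream of the 5′ LTR lie a packaging signal (annotated as a fragment matching the MESV Ψ) and a truncated gag segment lacking its start codon, which together promote efficient encapsidation of the genomic RNA when the plasmid is introduced into a packaging cell line that supplies the viral proteins in trans. The roughly 3.8 kb ERBB2 open reading frame follows, flanked by attB1 and attB2 remnants left by Gateway recombination. No separate internal promoter is annotated upstream of it, so expression is presumably driven from the 5′ LTR, as is usual for pBABE vectors. An SV40 enhancer/early promoter then drives puromycin N-acetyltransferase, allowing selection of stably transduced mammalian cells. The short ΔU3-type LTR fragment annotated next to the complete 3′ LTR appears to be an overlapping annotation match rather than evidence of a self-inactivating design. A small lacI fragment in the backbone is likewise a non-functional remnant.

The construct is suited to producing retrovirus for stable expression of this mutant receptor. According to the associated publication, it was used in the functional analysis of receptor tyrosine kinase mutations found in lung cancer, which identified oncogenic ERBB2 extracellular domain mutations.
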