Features (pLannotate 1.2.2; 14 found; start..end, strand, type, name):
      1..417     +  CDS            gag (truncated): truncated Moloney murine leukemia virus (MMLV) gag gene lacking the start codon
    446..463     +  protein_bind   attB1 (fragment): mutant version of attB; core recombination site for the Gateway® BP reaction BP Clonase™
    469..4233    +  CDS            ERBB2: ERBB2_HUMAN - Also known as HER2, MLN19, NEU, NGL. Experimental evidence at protein level: Swiss-Prot protein existence level 1. In the nucleus is involved in transcriptional regulation. Associates with the 5'-TCAAATTC-3' sequence in the PTGS2/COX-2 promoter and activates its transcription. Implicated in transcriptional activation of CDKN1A; the function involves STAT3 and SRC. Involved in the transcription of rRNA genes by RNA Pol I and enhances protein synthesis and cell growth. From Homo sapiens (Human).
   4241..4258    -  protein_bind   attB2 (fragment): mutant version of attB; core recombination site for the Gateway® BP reaction BP Clonase™
   4301..4630    +  promoter       SV40 promoter: SV40 enhancer and early promoter
   4640..5239    +  CDS            PuroR: puromycin N-acetyltransferase; pac from Streptomyces alboniger; confers resistance to puromycin
   5338..5459    +  LTR            3' LTR (ΔU3) (fragment): self-inactivating 3' long terminal repeat (LTR) from Moloney murine leukemia virus
   5460..5929    +  LTR            LTR: long terminal repeat from Moloney murine leukemia virus
   5995..6047    -  CDS            lacI (fragment): lac repressor; lacI; The lac repressor binds to the lac operator to inhibit transcription in E. coli. This inhibition can be relieved by adding lactose or isopropyl-β-D-thiogalactopyranoside (IPTG).
   6230..6818    -  rep_origin     ori: high-copy-number ColE1/pMB1/pBR322/pUC origin of replication
   6978..7838    -  CDS            AmpR: β-lactamase; bla; confers resistance to ampicillin, carbenicillin, and related antibiotics
   7839..7943    -  promoter       AmpR promoter: bla
   7974..8443    +  LTR            LTR: long terminal repeat from Moloney murine leukemia virus
   8567..8841    +  misc_feature   MESV Ψ (fragment): packaging signal of murine embryonic stem cell virus
>Addgene plasmid #40992 | pBABEpuro-ERBB2 S310Y | addgene full sequence | sequence record 309671 | Addgene NGS Result
GGCCAGACTGTTACCACTCCCTTAAGTTTGACCTTAGGTCACTGGAAAGATGTCGAGCGGATCGCTCACA
ACCAGTCGGTAGATGTCAAGAAGAGACGTTGGGTTACCTTCTGCTCTGCAGAATGGCCAACCTTTAACGT
CGGATGGCCGCGAGACGGCACCTTTAACCGAGACCTCATCACCCAGGTTAAGATCAAGGTCTTTTCACCT
GGCCCGCATGGACACCCAGACCAGGTCCCCTACATCGTGACCTGGGAAGCCTTGGCTTTTGACCCCCCTC
CCTGGGTCAAGCCCTTTGTACACCCTAAGCCTCCGCCTCCTCTTCCTCCATCCGCCCCGTCTCTCCCCCT
TGAACCTCCTCGTTCGACCCCGCCTCGATCCTCCCTTTATCCAGCCCTCACTCCTTCTCTAGGCGCCGGC
CGGATCCCAGTGTGGTGGTACATCACAAGTTTGTACAAAAAAGTTGGCATGGAGCTGGCGGCCTTGTGCC
GCTGGGGGCTCCTCCTCGCCCTCTTGCCCCCCGGAGCCGCGAGCACCCAAGTGTGCACCGGCACAGACAT
GAAGCTGCGGCTCCCTGCCAGTCCCGAGACCCACCTGGACATGCTCCGCCACCTCTACCAGGGCTGCCAG
GTGGTGCAGGGAAACCTGGAACTCACCTACCTGCCCACCAATGCCAGCCTGTCCTTCCTGCAGGATATCC
AGGAGGTGCAGGGCTACGTGCTCATCGCTCACAACCAAGTGAGGCAGGTCCCACTGCAGAGGCTGCGGAT
TGTGCGAGGCACCCAGCTCTTTGAGGACAACTATGCCCTGGCCGTGCTAGACAATGGAGACCCGCTGAAC
AATACCACCCCTGTCACAGGGGCCTCCCCAGGAGGCCTGCGGGAGCTGCAGCTTCGAAGCCTCACAGAGA
TCTTGAAAGGAGGGGTCTTGATCCAGCGGAACCCCCAGCTCTGCTACCAGGACACGATTTTGTGGAAGGA
CATCTTCCACAAGAACAACCAGCTGGCTCTCACACTGATAGACACCAACCGCTCTCGGGCCTGCCACCCC
TGTTCTCCGATGTGTAAGGGCTCCCGCTGCTGGGGAGAGAGTTCTGAGGATTGTCAGAGCCTGACGCGCA
CTGTCTGTGCCGGTGGCTGTGCCCGCTGCAAGGGGCCACTGCCCACTGACTGCTGCCATGAGCAGTGTGC
TGCCGGCTGCACGGGCCCCAAGCACTCTGACTGCCTGGCCTGCCTCCACTTCAACCACAGTGGCATCTGT
GAGCTGCACTGCCCAGCCCTGGTCACCTACAACACAGACACGTTTGAGTCCATGCCCAATCCCGAGGGCC
GGTATACATTCGGCGCCAGCTGTGTGACTGCCTGTCCCTACAACTACCTTTCTACGGACGTGGGATACTG
CACCCTCGTCTGCCCCCTGCACAACCAAGAGGTGACAGCAGAGGATGGAACACAGCGGTGTGAGAAGTGC
AGCAAGCCCTGTGCCCGAGTGTGCTATGGTCTGGGCATGGAGCACTTGCGAGAGGTGAGGGCAGTTACCA
GTGCCAATATCCAGGAGTTTGCTGGCTGCAAGAAGATCTTTGGGAGCCTGGCATTTCTGCCGGAGAGCTT
TGATGGGGACCCAGCCTCCAACACTGCCCCGCTCCAGCCAGAGCAGCTCCAAGTGTTTGAGACTCTGGAA
GAGATCACAGGTTACCTATACATCTCAGCATGGCCGGACAGCCTGCCTGACCTCAGCGTCTTCCAGAACC
TGCAAGTAATCCGGGGACGAATTCTGCACAATGGCGCCTACTCGCTGACCCTGCAAGGGCTGGGCATCAG
CTGGCTGGGGCTGCGCTCACTGAGGGAACTGGGCAGTGGACTGGCCCTCATCCACCATAACACCCACCTC
TGCTTCGTGCACACGGTGCCCTGGGACCAGCTCTTTCGGAACCCGCACCAAGCTCTGCTCCACACTGCCA
ACCGGCCAGAGGACGAGTGTGTGGGCGAGGGCCTGGCCTGCCACCAGCTGTGCGCCCGAGGGCACTGCTG
GGGTCCAGGGCCCACCCAGTGTGTCAACTGCAGCCAGTTCCTTCGGGGCCAGGAGTGCGTGGAGGAATGC
CGAGTACTGCAGGGGCTCCCCAGGGAGTATGTGAATGCCAGGCACTGTTTGCCGTGCCACCCTGAGTGTC
AGCCCCAGAATGGCTCAGTGACCTGTTTTGGACCGGAGGCTGACCAGTGTGTGGCCTGTGCCCACTATAA
GGACCCTCCCTTCTGCGTGGCCCGCTGCCCCAGCGGTGTGAAACCTGACCTCTCCTACATGCCCATCTGG
AAGTTTCCAGATGAGGAGGGCGCATGCCAGCCTTGCCCCATCAACTGCACCCACTCCTGTGTGGACCTGG
ATGACAAGGGCTGCCCCGCCGAGCAGAGAGCCAGCCCTCTGACGTCCATCATCTCTGCGGTGGTTGGCAT
TCTGCTGGTCGTGGTCTTGGGGGTGGTCTTTGGGATCCTCATCAAGCGACGGCAGCAGAAGATCCGGAAG
TACACGATGCGGAGACTGCTGCAGGAAACGGAGCTGGTGGAGCCGCTGACACCTAGCGGAGCGATGCCCA
ACCAGGCGCAGATGCGGATCCTGAAAGAGACGGAGCTGAGGAAGGTGAAGGTGCTTGGATCTGGCGCTTT
TGGCACAGTCTACAAGGGCATCTGGATCCCTGATGGGGAGAATGTGAAAATTCCAGTGGCCATCAAAGTG
TTGAGGGAAAACACATCCCCCAAAGCCAACAAAGAAATCTTAGACGAAGCATACGTGATGGCTGGTGTGG
GCTCCCCATATGTCTCCCGCCTTCTGGGCATCTGCCTGACATCCACGGTGCAGCTGGTGACACAGCTTAT
GCCCTATGGCTGCCTCTTAGACCATGTCCGGGAAAACCGCGGACGCCTGGGCTCCCAGGACCTGCTGAAC
TGGTGTATGCAGATTGCCAAGGGGATGAGCTACCTGGAGGATGTGCGGCTCGTACACAGGGACTTGGCCG
CTCGGAACGTGCTGGTCAAGAGTCCCAACCATGTCAAAATTACAGACTTCGGGCTGGCTCGGCTGCTGGA
CATTGACGAGACAGAGTACCATGCAGATGGGGGCAAGGTGCCCATCAAGTGGATGGCGCTGGAGTCCATT
CTCCGCCGGCGGTTCACCCACCAGAGTGATGTGTGGAGTTATGGTGTGACTGTGTGGGAGCTGATGACTT
TTGGGGCCAAACCTTACGATGGGATCCCAGCCCGGGAGATCCCTGACCTGCTGGAAAAGGGGGAGCGGCT
GCCCCAGCCCCCCATCTGCACCATTGATGTCTACATGATCATGGTCAAATGTTGGATGATTGACTCTGAA
TGTCGGCCAAGATTCCGGGAGTTGGTGTCTGAATTCTCCCGCATGGCCAGGGACCCCCAGCGCTTTGTGG
TCATCCAGAATGAGGACTTGGGCCCAGCCAGTCCCTTGGACAGCACCTTCTACCGCTCACTGCTGGAGGA
CGATGACATGGGGGACCTGGTGGATGCTGAGGAGTATCTGGTACCCCAGCAGGGCTTCTTCTGTCCAGAC
CCTGCCCCTGGCGCTGGGGGCATGGTCCACCACAGGCACCGCAGCTCATCTACCAGGAGTGGCGGTGGGG
ACCTGACACTAGGGCTGGAGCCCTCTGAAGAGGAGGCCCCCAGGTCTCCACTGGCACCCTCCGAAGGGGC
TGGCTCCGATGTATTTGATGGTGACCTGGGAATGGGGGCAGCCAAGGGGCTGCAAAGCCTCCCCACACAT
GACCCCAGCCCTCTACAGCGGTACAGTGAGGACCCCACAGTACCCCTGCCCTCTGAGACTGATGGCTACG
TTGCCCCCCTGACCTGCAGCCCCCAGCCTGAATATGTGAACCAGCCAGATGTTCGGCCCCAGCCCCCTTC
GCCCCGAGAGGGCCCTCTGCCTGCTGCCCGACCTGCTGGTGCCACTCTGGAAAGGCCCAAGACTCTCTCC
CCAGGGAAGAATGGGGTCGTCAAAGACGTTTTTGCCTTTGGGGGTGCCGTGGAGAACCCCGAGTACTTGA
CACCCCAGGGAGGAGCTGCCCCTCAGCCCCACCCTCCTCCTGCCTTCAGCCCAGCCTTCGACAACCTCTA
TTACTGGGACCAGGACCCACCAGAGCGGGGGGCTCCACCCAGCACCTTCAAAGGGACACCTACGGCAGAG
AACCCAGAGTACCTGGGTCTGGACGTGCCAGTGTGACCAACTTTCTTGTACAAAGTGGTGATGTAGGAAT
TCGCCAGCACAGTGGTCGACCCTGTGGAATGTGTGTCAGTTAGGGTGTGGAAAGTCCCCAGGCTCCCCAG
CAGGCAGAAGTATGCAAAGCATGCATCTCAATTAGTCAGCAACCAGGTGTGGAAAGTCCCCAGGCTCCCC
AGCAGGCAGAAGTATGCAAAGCATGCATCTCAATTAGTCAGCAACCATAGTCCCGCCCCTAACTCCGCCC
ATCCCGCCCCTAACTCCGCCCAGTTCCGCCCATTCTCCGCCCCATGGCTGACTAATTTTTTTTATTTATG
CAGAGGCCGAGGCCGCCTCGGCCTCTGAGCTATTCCAGAAGTAGTGAGGAGGCTTTTTTGGAGGCCTAGG
CTTTTGCAAAAAGCTTACCATGACCGAGTACAAGCCCACGGTGCGCCTCGCCACCCGCGACGACGTCCCC
AGGGCCGTACGCACCCTCGCCGCCGCGTTCGCCGACTACCCCGCCACGCGCCACACCGTCGATCCGGACC
GCCACATCGAGCGGGTCACCGAGCTGCAAGAACTCTTCCTCACGCGCGTCGGGCTCGACATCGGCAAGGT
GTGGGTCGCGGACGACGGCGCCGCGGTGGCGGTCTGGACCACGCCGGAGAGCGTCGAAGCGGGGGCGGTG
TTCGCCGAGATCGGCCCGCGCATGGCCGAGTTGAGCGGTTCCCGGCTGGCCGCGCAGCAACAGATGGAAG
GCCTCCTGGCGCCGCACCGGCCCAAGGAGCCCGCGTGGTTCCTGGCCACCGTCGGCGTCTCGCCCGACCA
CCAGGGCAAGGGTCTGGGCAGCGCCGTCGTGCTCCCCGGAGTGGAGGCGGCCGAGCGCGCCGGGGTGCCC
GCCTTCCTGGAGACCTCCGCGCCCCGCAACCTCCCCTTCTACGAGCGGCTCGGCTTCACCGTCACCGCCG
ACGTCGAGGTGCCCGAAGGACCGCGCACCTGGTGCATGACCCGCAAGCCCGGTGCCTGACGCCCGCCCCA
CGACCCGCAGCGCCCGACCGAAAGGAGCGCACGACCCCATGCATCGATAAAATAAAAGATTTTATTTAGT
CTCCAGAAAAAGGGGGGAATGAAAGACCCCACCTGTAGGTTTGGCAAGCTAGCTTAAGTAACGCCATTTT
GCAAGGCATGGAAAAATACATAACTGAGAATAGAGAAGTTCAGATCAAGGTCAGGAACAGATGGAACAGC
TGAATATGGGCCAAACAGGATATCTGTGGTAAGCAGTTCCTGCCCCGGCTCAGGGCCAAGAACAGATGGA
ACAGCTGAATATGGGCCAAACAGGATATCTGTGGTAAGCAGTTCCTGCCCCGGCTCAGGGCCAAGAACAG
ATGGTCCCCAGATGCGGTCCAGCCCTCAGCAGTTTCTAGAGAACCATCAGATGTTTCCAGGGTGCCCCAA
GGACCTGAAATGACCCTGTGCCTTATTTGAACTAACCAATCAGTTCGCTTCTCGCTTCTGTTCGCGCGCT
TCTGCTCCCCGAGCTCAATAAAAGAGCCCACAACCCCTCACTCGGGGCGCCAGTCCTCCGATTGACTGAG
TCGCCCGGGTACCCGTGTATCCAATAAACCCTCTTGCAGTTGCATCCGACTTGTGGTCTCGCTGTTCCTT
GGGAGGGTCTCCTCTGAGTGATTGACTACCCGTCAGCGGGGGTCTTTCACATGCAGCATGTATCAAAATT
AATTTGGTTTTTTTTCTTAAGTATTTACATTAAATGGCCATAGTTGCATTAATGAATCGGCCAACGCGCG
GGGAGAGGCGGTTTGCGTATTGGGCGCTCTTCCGCTTCCTCGCTCACTGACTCGCTGCGCTCGGTCGTTC
GGCTGCGGCGAGCGGTATCAGCTCACTCAAAGGCGGTAATACGGTTATCCACAGAATCAGGGGATAACGC
AGGAAAGAACATGTGAGCAAAAGGCCAGCAAAAGGCCAGGAACCGTAAAAAGGCCGCGTTGCTGGCGTTT
TTCCATAGGCTCCGCCCCCCTGACGAGCATCACAAAAATCGACGCTCAAGTCAGAGGTGGCGAAACCCGA
CAGGACTATAAAGATACCAGGCGTTTCCCCCTGGAAGCTCCCTCGTGCGCTCTCCTGTTCCGACCCTGCC
GCTTACCGGATACCTGTCCGCCTTTCTCCCTTCGGGAAGCGTGGCGCTTTCTCATAGCTCACGCTGTAGG
TATCTCAGTTCGGTGTAGGTCGTTCGCTCCAAGCTGGGCTGTGTGCACGAACCCCCCGTTCAGCCCGACC
GCTGCGCCTTATCCGGTAACTATCGTCTTGAGTCCAACCCGGTAAGACACGACTTATCGCCACTGGCAGC
AGCCACTGGTAACAGGATTAGCAGAGCGAGGTATGTAGGCGGTGCTACAGAGTTCTTGAAGTGGTGGCCT
AACTACGGCTACACTAGAAGAACAGTATTTGGTATCTGCGCTCTGCTGAAGCCAGTTACCTTCGGAAAAA
GAGTTGGTAGCTCTTGATCCGGCAAACAAACCACCGCTGGTAGCGGTGGTTTTTTTGTTTGCAAGCAGCA
GATTACGCGCAGAAAAAAAGGATCTCAAGAAGATCCTTTGATCTTTTCTACGGGGTCTGACGCTCAGTGG
AACGAAAACTCACGTTAAGGGATTTTGGTCATGAGATTATCAAAAAGGATCTTCACCTAGATCCTTTTGC
GGCCGCAAATCAATCTAAAGTATATATGAGTAAACTTGGTCTGACAGTTACCAATGCTTAATCAGTGAGG
CACCTATCTCAGCGATCTGTCTATTTCGTTCATCCATAGTTGCCTGACTCCCCGTCGTGTAGATAACTAC
GATACGGGAGGGCTTACCATCTGGCCCCAGTGCTGCAATGATACCGCGAGACCCACGCTCACCGGCTCCA
GATTTATCAGCAATAAACCAGCCAGCCGGAAGGGCCGAGCGCAGAAGTGGTCCTGCAACTTTATCCGCCT
CCATCCAGTCTATTAATTGTTGCCGGGAAGCTAGAGTAAGTAGTTCGCCAGTTAATAGTTTGCGCAACGT
TGTTGCCATTGCTACAGGCATCGTGGTGTCACGCTCGTCGTTTGGTATGGCTTCATTCAGCTCCGGTTCC
CAACGATCAAGGCGAGTTACATGATCCCCCATGTTGTGCAAAAAAGCGGTTAGCTCCTTCGGTCCTCCGA
TCGTTGTCAGAAGTAAGTTGGCCGCAGTGTTATCACTCATGGTTATGGCAGCACTGCATAATTCTCTTAC
TGTCATGCCATCCGTAAGATGCTTTTCTGTGACTGGTGAGTACTCAACCAAGTCATTCTGAGAATAGTGT
ATGCGGCGACCGAGTTGCTCTTGCCCGGCGTCAATACGGGATAATACCGCGCCACATAGCAGAACTTTAA
AAGTGCTCATCATTGGAAAACGTTCTTCGGGGCGAAAACTCTCAAGGATCTTACCGCTGTTGAGATCCAG
TTCGATGTAACCCACTCGTGCACCCAACTGATCTTCAGCATCTTTTACTTTCACCAGCGTTTCTGGGTGA
GCAAAAACAGGAAGGCAAAATGCCGCAAAAAAGGGAATAAGGGCGACACGGAAATGTTGAATACTCATAC
TCTTCCTTTTTCAATATTATTGAAGCATTTATCAGGGTTATTGTCTCATGAGCGGATACATATTTGAATG
TATTTAGAAAAATAAACAAATAGGGGTTCCGCGCACATTTCCCCGAAAAGTGCCACCTGCAGCCTGAATA
TGGGCCAAACAGGATATCTGTGGTAAGCAGTTCCTGCCCCGGCTCAGGGCCAAGAACAGATGGAACAGCT
GAATATGGGCCAAACAGGATATCTGTGGTAAGCAGTTCCTGCCCCGGCTCAGGGCCAAGAACAGATGGTC
CCCAGATGCGGTCCAGCCCTCAGCAGTTTCTAGAGAACCATCAGATGTTTCCAGGGTGCCCCAAGGACCT
GAAATGACCCTGTGCCTTATTTGAACTAACCAATCAGTTCGCTTCTCGCTTCTGTTCGCGCGCTTCTGCT
CCCCGAGCTCAATAAAAGAGCCCACAACCCCTCACTCGGGGCGCCAGTCCTCCGATTGACTGAGTCGCCC
GGGTACCCGTGTATCCAATAAACCCTCTTGCAGTTGCATCCGACTTGTGGTCTCGCTGTTCCTTGGGAGG
GTCTCCTCTGAGTGATTGACTACCCGTCAGCGGGGGTCTTTCATTTGGGGGCTCGTCCGGGATCGGGAGA
CCCCTGCCCAGGGACCACCGACCCACCACCGGGAGGCAAGCTGGCCAGCAACTTATCTGTGTCTGTCCGA
TTGTCTAGTGTCTATGACTGATTTTATGCGCCTGCGTCGGTACTAGTTAGCTAACTAGCTCTGTATCTGG
CGGACCCGTGGTGGAACTGACGAGTTCTGAACACCCGGCCGCAACCCTGGGAGACGTCCCAGGGACTTTG
GGGGCCGTTTTTGTGGCCCGACCTGAGGAAGGGAGTCGATGTGGAATCCGACCCCGTCAGGATATGTGGT
TCTGGTAGGAGACGAGAACCTAAAACAGTTCCCGCCTCCGTCTGAATTTTTGCTTTCGGTTTGGAACCGA
AGCCGCGCGTCTTGTCTGCTGCAGCGCTGCAGCATCGTTCTGTGTTGTCTCTGTCTGACTGTGTTTCTGT
ATTTGTCTGAAAATTAG
