>Addgene plasmid #40992 | pBABEpuro-ERBB2 S310Y | addgene partial sequence | sequence record 55282 | pBabe3 5'-ACCCTAACTGACACACATTCC-3'
CATCACCACTTTGTACAAGAAAGTTGGTCACACTGGCACGTCCAGACCCAGGTACTCTGGGTTCTCTGCC
GTAGGTGTCCCTTTGAAGGTGCTGGGTGGAGCCCCCCGCTCTGGTGGGTCCTGGTCCCAGTAATAGAGGT
TGTCGAAGGCTGGGCTGAAGGCAGGAGGAGGGTGGGGCTGAGGGGCAGCTCCTCCCTGGGGTGTCAAGTA
CTCGGGGTTCTCCACGGCACCCCCAAAGGCAAAAACGTCTTTGACGACCCCATTCTTCCCTGGGGAGAGA
GTCTTGGGCCTTTCCAGAGTGGCACCAGCAGGTCGGGCAGCAGGCAGAGGGCCCTCTCGGGGCGAAGGGG
GCTGGGGCCGAACATCTGGCTGGTTCACATATTCAGGCTGGGGGCTGCAGGTCAGGGGGGCAACGTAGCC
ATCAGTCTCAGAGGGCAGGGGTACTGTGGGGTCCTCACTGTACCGCTGTAGAGGGCTGGGGTCATGTGTG
GGGAGGCTTTGCAGCCCCTTGGCTGCCCCCATTCCCAGGTCACCATCAAATACATCGGAGCCAGCCCCTT
CGGAGGGTGCCAGTGGAGACCTGGGGGCCTCCTCTTCAGAGGGCTCCAGCCCTAGTGTCAGGTCCCCACC
GCCACTCCTGGTAGATGAGCTGCGGTGCCTGTGGTGGACCATGCCCCCAGCGCCAGGGGCAGGGTCTGGA
CAGAAGAAGCCCTGCTGGGGTACCAGATACTCCTCAGCATCCACCAGGTCCCCCATGTCATCGTCCTCCA
GCAGTGAGCGGTAGAAGGTGCTGTCCAAGGGACTGGCTGGGCCCAAGTCCTCA
