>Addgene plasmid #40992 | pBABEpuro-ERBB2 S310Y | addgene partial sequence | sequence record 55484 | hERBB2-F2 5'-tgcctccacttcaaccacag-3'
CACAGACACGTTTGAGTCCATGCCCAATCCCGAGGGCCGGTATACATTCGGCGCCAGCTGTGTGACTGCC
TGTCCCTACAACTACCTTTCTACGGACGTGGGATACTGCACCCTCGTCTGCCCCCTGCACAACCAAGAGG
TGACAGCAGAGGATGGAACACAGCGGTGTGAGAAGTGCAGCAAGCCCTGTGCCCGAGTGTGCTATGGTCT
GGGCATGGAGCACTTGCGAGAGGTGAGGGCAGTTACCAGTGCCAATATCCAGGAGTTTGCTGGCTGCAAG
AAGATCTTTGGGAGCCTGGCATTTCTGCCGGAGAGCTTTGATGGGGACCCAGCCTCCAACACTGCCCCGC
TCCAGCCAGAGCAGCTCCAAGTGTTTGAGACTCTGGAAGAGATCACAGGTTACCTATACATCTCAGCATG
GCCGGACAGCCTGCCTGACCTCAGCGTCTTCCAGAACCTGCAAGTAATCCGGGGACGAATTCTGCACAAT
GGCGCCTACTCGCTGACCCTGCAAGGGCTGGGCATCAGCTGGCTGGGGCTGCGCTCACTGAGGGAACTGG
GCAGTGGACTGGCCCTCATCCACCATAACACCCACCTCTGCTTCGTGCACACGGTGCCCTGGGACCAGCT
CTTTCGGAACCCGCACCAAGCTCTGCTCCACACTGCCAACCGGCCAGAGGACGAGTGTGTGGGCGAGGGC
CTGGCCTGCCACCAGCTGTGCGCCCGAGGGCACTGCTGGGGTCCAGGGCCCACCCAGTGTGTCAACTGCA
GCCAGTTCCTTCGGGGCCAGGAGTGCGTGGAGGA
